Addgene plasmid #18671: pEZYegfp
Purpose: (Empty Backbone) pEGFPC4 converted Gateway Destination vector for expressing EGFP tagged fusion proteins in mammalian cells
Depositing lab: Yu-Zhu Zhang. Depositing organization: Illinois Institute of Technology. Publication: An in vitro recombination method to convert restriction- and ligation-independent expression vectors. Guo F, Chiang MY, Wang Y, Zhang YZ. Biotechnol J. 2008 Mar . 3(3):370-7. 10.1002/biot.200700170 PubMed 18064608.
Backbone
  Vector backbone: pEGFPC4
  Backbone size (bp): 7040
  Modifications to backbone: Gateway cassette was inserted into original vector to create the pEZYegfp Gateway Destination vector
  Vector type: Mammalian Expression
  Selectable markers: Neomycin (select with G418)
Growth in bacteria
  Bacterial resistance: Chloramphenicol and Kanamycin, 25 & 50 μg/mL
  Growth temperature: 30°C
  Growth strain: DB3.1
  Growth instructions: E.coli strain DB3.1, at 30C
  Copy number: High Copy
Gene/Insert
  Gene/Insert name: None
  Promoter: CMV
  Tag / fusion protein: GFP (N terminal on backbone)
  Cloning method: Restriction Enzyme; 5′ cloning site EcoRI (destroyed during cloning); 3′ cloning site XhoI (not destroyed)
  Sequencing primers: 5′ CMV-F; 3′ SV40pA-R
Terms and licenses: Academic/Nonprofit Terms; Industry Terms: Not Available to Industry
Depositor comments: pEGFPC4 Gateway-compatible Destination vector. Combine with an Entry clone containing your gene of interest with the Gateway LR reaction to generate an expression clone containing an N-terminal EGFP tag.
How to cite: pEZYegfp was a gift from Yu-Zhu Zhang (Addgene plasmid # 18671 ; http://n2t.net/addgene:18671 ; RRID:Addgene_18671)
