[The description below was written by a language model from this plasmid's Addgene catalogue record and pLannotate feature annotations shown in this document.]
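Description:
pEZYegfp is an empty mammalian expression backbone made by converting pEGFPC4 into a Gateway Destination vector, so that open reading frames held in Entry clones can be transferred by an LR recombination reaction rather than by restriction and ligation. The catalogue lists the backbone at about 7.0 kb, and the sequenced record is 6,978 nt. It replicates in E. coli from a high-copy ColE1/pUC-type origin and also carries an f1 origin. A single NeoR/KanR (Tn5 aminoglycoside phosphotransferase) gene sits behind tandem bacterial (AmpR-type) and SV40 early promoters and is terminated by the HSV TK polyadenylation signal. It therefore provides kanamycin resistance in bacteria and G418 selection in mammalian cells.

The expression unit consists of the CMV immediate-early enhancer and promoter driving EGFP, followed directly by the Gateway cassette and then an SV40 polyadenylation signal. The cassette, flanked by attR1 and attR2, lies in reverse orientation relative to EGFP and contains the ccdB toxin gene, a partial ccdA fragment, and a chloramphenicol acetyltransferase gene with its own cat promoter. Because ccdB is toxic to ordinary E. coli, the unrecombined vector is maintained in a ccdB-tolerant strain (DB3.1) under chloramphenicol plus kanamycin. After the LR reaction the cassette is replaced by the gene of interest, and ccdB counter-selects against parental plasmid. The resulting clone expresses the protein with an N-terminal EGFP tag, suitable for transient or stable expression and fluorescence-based localisation or detection in mammalian cells. No insert is present in the deposited plasmid. Other short annotated fragments (dpnD, ble, large T antigen, bGH poly(A)) appear to be partial matches to backbone sequence rather than functional elements.
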