Features (pLannotate 1.2.2; 20 found; start..end, strand, type, name):
     61..364     +  enhancer       CMV enhancer: human cytomegalovirus immediate early enhancer
    365..568     +  promoter       CMV promoter: human cytomegalovirus (CMV) immediate early promoter
    613..1329    +  CDS            EGFP: EGFP is a basic (constitutively fluorescent) green fluorescent protein published in 1996, derived from Aequorea victoria. It is reported to be a rapidly-maturing weak dimer with moderate acid sensitivity.
   1360..1484    +  protein_bind   attR1: mutant version of attR; recombination site for the Gateway® LR reaction LR Clonase™
   1720..1872    -  CDS            dpnD (fragment): DPND_STRPN - Protein predicted: Swiss-Prot protein existence level 4. From Streptococcus pneumoniae serotype 4 (strain ATCC BAA-334 / TIGR4).
   1916..2218    -  CDS            ccdB: CCDB_ECOLI - Also known as G, letB, letD. Experimental evidence at protein level: Swiss-Prot protein existence level 1. Toxic component of a type II toxin-antitoxin (TA) system, functioning in plasmid maintainence. Responsible for the post- segregational killing (PSK) of plasmid-free cells, also referred to as a plasmid addiction system. Half-life of over 2 hours. Cell killing by CcdB is accompanied by filamentation, defects in chromosome and plasmid segregation, defects in cell division, formation of anucleate cells, decreased DNA synthesis and plasmid loss. Interferes with the activity of DN
   2223..2381    -  CDS            ccdA (fragment): CCDA_ECO57 - Also known as H, letA. Experimental evidence at protein level: Swiss-Prot protein existence level 1. Antitoxin component of a type II toxin-antitoxin (TA) system which inhibits the post-segregational killing (PSK) of plasmid-free cells, also referred to as a plasmid addiction system. Binds to and blocks the activity of CcdB; will also remove bound CcdB protein from the CcdB-GyrA complex by forming a CcdA-CcdB complex, a process termed rejuvenation. Functions as a transcriptional corepressor for the ccdAB operon, repression also requires CcdB (By similarity). From Escherichia coli
   2563..3221    -  CDS            CmR: chloramphenicol acetyltransferase; cat; confers resistance to chloramphenicol
   3222..3324    -  promoter       cat promoter: promoter of the E. coli cat gene encoding chloramphenicol acetyltransferase
   3502..3626    -  protein_bind   attR2: mutant version of attR; recombination site for the Gateway® LR reaction LR Clonase™
   3659..3743    +  CDS            large T antigen (fragment): large T antigen from SV40 (simian virus 40)
   3766..3887    +  polyA_signal   SV40 poly(A) signal: SV40 polyadenylation signal
   3921..4349    -  rep_origin     f1 ori (sequence partly withheld): f1 bacteriophage origin of replication; arrow indicates direction of (+) strand synthesis
   4376..4480    +  promoter       AmpR promoter: bla
   4482..4839    +  promoter       SV40 promoter: SV40 enhancer and early promoter
   4874..5668    +  CDS            NeoR/KanR: aminoglycoside phosphotransferase from Tn5; aph(3')-II (or nptII); confers resistance to neomycin, kanamycin, and G418 (Geneticin®)
   5689..5841    +  CDS            ble (fragment): BLE_KLEPN - Experimental evidence at protein level: Swiss-Prot protein existence level 1. Binding protein with a strong affinity to the bleomycin family of antibiotics. Binds to CL990; an antimitotic-antibiotic compound. From Klebsiella pneumoniae.
   5900..5947    +  polyA_signal   HSV TK poly(A) signal: herpes simplex virus thymidine kinase polyadenylation signal (Cole and Stacy, 1985)
   6038..6054    -  polyA_signal   bGH poly(A) signal (fragment): bovine growth hormone polyadenylation signal
   6276..6864    +  rep_origin     ori: high-copy-number ColE1/pMB1/pBR322/pUC origin of replication
>Addgene plasmid #18671 | pEZYegfp | addgene full sequence | sequence record 242456 | Addgene NGS Result
TAGTTATTAATAGTAATCAATTACGGGGTCATTAGTTCATAGCCCATATATGGAGTTCCGCGTTACATAA
CTTACGGTAAATGGCCCGCCTGGCTGACCGCCCAACGACCCCCGCCCATTGACGTCAATAATGACGTATG
TTCCCATAGTAACGCCAATAGGGACTTTCCATTGACGTCAATGGGTGGAGTATTTACGGTAAACTGCCCA
CTTGGCAGTACATCAAGTGTATCATATGCCAAGTACGCCCCCTATTGACGTCAATGACGGTAAATGGCCC
GCCTGGCATTATGCCCAGTACATGACCTTATGGGACTTTCCTACTTGGCAGTACATCTACGTATTAGTCA
TCGCTATTACCATGGTGATGCGGTTTTGGCAGTACATCAATGGGCGTGGATAGCGGTTTGACTCACGGGG
ATTTCCAAGTCTCCACCCCATTGACGTCAATGGGAGTTTGTTTTGGCACCAAAATCAACGGGACTTTCCA
AAATGTCGTAACAACTCCGCCCCATTGACGCAAATGGGCGGTAGGCGTGTACGGTGGGAGGTCTATATAA
GCAGAGCTGGTTTAGTGAACCGTCAGATCCGCTAGCGCTACCGGTCGCCACCATGGTGAGCAAGGGCGAG
GAGCTGTTCACCGGGGTGGTGCCCATCCTGGTCGAGCTGGACGGCGACGTAAACGGCCACAAGTTCAGCG
TGTCCGGCGAGGGCGAGGGCGATGCCACCTACGGCAAGCTGACCCTGAAGTTCATCTGCACCACCGGCAA
GCTGCCCGTGCCCTGGCCCACCCTCGTGACCACCCTGACCTACGGCGTGCAGTGCTTCAGCCGCTACCCC
GACCACATGAAGCAGCACGACTTCTTCAAGTCCGCCATGCCCGAAGGCTACGTCCAGGAGCGCACCATCT
TCTTCAAGGACGACGGCAACTACAAGACCCGCGCCGAGGTGAAGTTCGAGGGCGACACCCTGGTGAACCG
CATCGAGCTGAAGGGCATCGACTTCAAGGAGGACGGCAACATCCTGGGGCACAAGCTGGAGTACAACTAC
AACAGCCACAACGTCTATATCATGGCCGACAAGCAGAAGAACGGCATCAAGGTGAACTTCAAGATCCGCC
ACAACATCGAGGACGGCAGCGTGCAGCTCGCCGACCACTACCAGCAGAACACCCCCATCGGCGACGGCCC
CGTGCTGCTGCCCGACAACCACTACCTGAGCACCCAGTCCGCCCTGAGCAAAGACCCCAACGAGAAGCGC
GATCACATGGTCCTGCTGGAGTTCGTGACCGCCGCCGGGATCACTCTCGGCATGGACGAGCTGTACAAGT
CCGGACTCAGATCTGCAGAATTGATTAATACAAGTTTGTACAAAAAAGCTGAACGAGAAACGTAAAATGA
TATAAATATCAATATATTAAATTAGATTTTGCATAAAAAACAGACTACATAATACTGTAAAACACAACAT
ATCCAGTCACTATGAATCAACTACTTAGATGGTATTAGTGACCTGTAGTCGACCGACAGCCTTCCAAATG
TTCTTCGGGTGATGCTGCCAACTTAGTCGACCGACAGCCTTCCAAATGTTCTTCTCAAACGGAATCGTCG
TATCCAGCCTACTCGCTATTGTCCTCAATGCCGTATTAAATCATAAAAAGAAATAAGAAAAAGAGGTGCG
AGCCTCTTTTTTGTGTGACAAAATAAAAACATCTACCTATTCATATACGCTAGTGTCATAGTCCTGAAAA
TCATCTGCATCAAGAACAATTTCACAACTCTTATACTTTTCTCTTACAAGTCGTTCGGCTTCATCTGGAT
TTTCAGCCTCTATACTTACTAAACGTGATAAAGTTTCTGTAATTTCTACTGTATCGACCTGCAGACTGGC
TGTGTATAAGGGAGCCTGACATTTATATTCCCCAGAACATCAGGTTAATGGCGTTTTTGATGTCATTTTC
GCGGTGGCTGAGATCAGCCACTTCTTCCCCGATAACGGAGACCGGCACACTGGCCATATCGGTGGTCATC
ATGCGCCAGCTTTCATCCCCGATATGCACCACCGGGTAAAGTTCACGGGAGACTTTATCTGACAGCAGAC
GTGCACTGGCCAGGGGGATCACCATCCGTCGCCCGGGCGTGTCAATAATATCACTCTGTACATCCACAAA
CAGACGATAACGGCTCTCTCTTTTATAGGTGTAAACCTTAAACTGCATTTCACCAGCCCCTGTTCTCGTC
AGCAAAAGAGCCGTTCATTTCAATAAACCGGGCGACCTCAGCCATCCCTTCCTGATTTTCCGCTTTCCAG
CGTTCGGCACGCAGACGACGGGCTTCATTCTGCATGGTTGTGCTTACCAGACCGGAGATATTGACATCAT
ATATGCCTTGAGCAACTGATAGCTGTCGCTGTCAACTGTCACTGTAATACGCTGCTTCATAGCATACCTC
TTTTTGACATACTTCGGGTATACATATCAGTATATATTCTTATACCGCAAAAATCAGCGCGCAAATACGC
ATACTGTTATCTGGCTTTTAGTAAGCCGGATCCACGCGGCGTTTACGCCCCCCCTGCCACTCATCGCAGT
ACTGTTGTAATTCATTAAGCATTCTGCCGACATGGAAGCCATCACAAACGGCATGATGAACCTGAATCGC
CAGCGGCATCAGCACCTTGTCGCCTTGCGTATAATATTTGCCCATGGTGAAAACGGGGGCGAAGAAGTTG
TCCATATTGGCCACGTTTAAATCAAAACTGGTGAAACTCACCCAGGGATTGGCTGAGACGAAAAACATAT
TCTCAATAAACCCTTTAGGGAAATAGGCCAGGTTTTCACCGTAACACGCCACATCTTGCGAATATATGTG
TAGAAACTGCCGGAAATCGTCGTGGTATTCACTCCAGAGCGATGAAAACGTTTCAGTTTGCTCATGGAAA
ACGGTGTAACAAGGGTGAACACTATCCCATATCACCAGCTCACCGTCTTTCATTGCCATACGGAATTCCG
GATGAGCATTCATCAGGCGGGCAAGAATGTGAATAAAGGCCGGATAAAACTTGTGCTTATTTTTCTTTAC
GGTCTTTAAAAAGGCCGTAATATCCAGCTGAACGGTCTGGTTATAGGTACATTGAGCAACTGACTGAAAT
GCCTCAAAATGTTCTTTACGATGCCATTGGGATATATCAACGGTGGTATATCCAGTGATTTTTTTCTCCA
TTTTAGCTTCCTTAGCTCCTGAAAATCTCGATAACTCAAAAAATACGCCCGGTAGTGATCTTATTTCATT
ATGGTGAAAGTTGGAACCTCTTACGTGCCGATCAACGTCTCATTTTCGCCAAAAGTTGGCCCAGGGCTTC
CCGGTATCAACAGGGACACCAGGATTTATTTATTCTGCGAAGTGATCTTCCGTCACAGGTATTTATTCGG
CGCAAAGTGCGTCGGGTGATGCTGCCAACTTAGTCGACTACAGGTCACTAATACCATCTAAGTAGTTGAT
TCATAGTGACTGGATATGTTGTGTTTTACAGTATTATGTAGTCTGTTTTTTATGCAAAATCTAATTTAAT
ATATTGATATTTATATCATTTTACGTTTCTCGTTCAGCTTTCTTGTACAAAGTGGTCCTCGAGCTCGGAT
CCACCGGATCTAGATAACTGATCATAATCAGCCATACCACATTTGTAGAGGTTTTACTTGCTTTAAAAAA
CCTCCCACACCTCCCCCTGAACCTGAAACATAAAATGAATGCAATTGTTGTTGTTAACTTGTTTATTGCA
GCTTATAATGGTTACAAATAAAGCAATAGCATCACAAATTTCACAAATAAAGCATTTTTTTCACTGCATT
CTAGTTGTGGTTTGTCCAAACTCATCAATGTATCTTAACGCGTAAATTGTAAGCGTTAATATTTTGTTAA
AATTCGCGTTAAATTTTTGTTAAATCAGCTCATTTTTTAACCAATAGGCCGAAATCGGCAAAATCCCTTA
TAAATCAAAAGAATAGACCGAGATAGGGT
[37 nt withheld, positions 4020-4056]
AAAGAACGTGGACTCCAACGTCAAAGG
[49 nt withheld, positions 4084-4132]
T
[91 nt withheld, positions 4134-4224]
G
[124 nt withheld, positions 4226-4349]
CAGGTGGCACTTTTCGGGGAAATGTGCGCGGAACCCCTATTTGTTTATTTTTCTAAATACATTCAAATAT
GTATCCGCTCATGAGACAATAACCCTGATAAATGCTTCAATAATATTGAAAAAGGAAGAGTCCTGAGGCG
GAAAGAACCAGCTGTGGAATGTGTGTCAGTTAGGGTGTGGAAAGTCCCCAGGCTCCCCAGCAGGCAGAAG
TATGCAAAGCATGCATCTCAATTAGTCAGCAACCAGGTGTGGAAAGTCCCCAGGCTCCCCAGCAGGCAGA
AGTATGCAAAGCATGCATCTCAATTAGTCAGCAACCATAGTCCCGCCCCTAACTCCGCCCATCCCGCCCC
TAACTCCGCCCAGTTCCGCCCATTCTCCGCCCCATGGCTGACTAATTTTTTTTATTTATGCAGAGGCCGA
GGCCGCCTCGGCCTCTGAGCTATTCCAGAAGTAGTGAGGAGGCTTTTTTGGAGGCCTAGGCTTTTGCAAA
GATCGATCAAGAGACAGGATGAGGATCGTTTCGCATGATTGAACAAGATGGATTGCACGCAGGTTCTCCG
GCCGCTTGGGTGGAGAGGCTATTCGGCTATGACTGGGCACAACAGACAATCGGCTGCTCTGATGCCGCCG
TGTTCCGGCTGTCAGCGCAGGGGCGCCCGGTTCTTTTTGTCAAGACCGACCTGTCCGGTGCCCTGAATGA
ACTGCAAGACGAGGCAGCGCGGCTATCGTGGCTGGCCACGACGGGCGTTCCTTGCGCAGCTGTGCTCGAC
GTTGTCACTGAAGCGGGAAGGGACTGGCTGCTATTGGGCGAAGTGCCGGGGCAGGATCTCCTGTCATCTC
ACCTTGCTCCTGCCGAGAAAGTATCCATCATGGCTGATGCAATGCGGCGGCTGCATACGCTTGATCCGGC
TACCTGCCCATTCGACCACCAAGCGAAACATCGCATCGAGCGAGCACGTACTCGGATGGAAGCCGGTCTT
GTCGATCAGGATGATCTGGACGAAGAGCATCAGGGGCTCGCGCCAGCCGAACTGTTCGCCAGGCTCAAGG
CGAGCATGCCCGACGGCGAGGATCTCGTCGTGACCCATGGCGATGCCTGCTTGCCGAATATCATGGTGGA
AAATGGCCGCTTTTCTGGATTCATCGACTGTGGCCGGCTGGGTGTGGCGGACCGCTATCAGGACATAGCG
TTGGCTACCCGTGATATTGCTGAAGAGCTTGGCGGCGAATGGGCTGACCGCTTCCTCGTGCTTTACGGTA
TCGCCGCTCCCGATTCGCAGCGCATCGCCTTCTATCGCCTTCTTGACGAGTTCTTCTGAGCGGGACTCTG
GGGTTCGAAATGACCGACCAAGCGACGCCCAACCTGCCATCACGAGATTTCGATTCCACCGCCGCCTTCT
ATGAAAGGTTGGGCTTCGGAATCGTTTTCCGGGACGCCGGCTGGATGATCCTCCAGCGCGGGGATCTCAT
GCTGGAGTTCTTCGCCCACCCTAGGGGGAGGCTAACTGAAACACGGAAGGAGACAATACCGGAAGGAACC
CGCGCTATGACGGCAATAAAAAGACAGAATAAAACGCACGGTGTTGGGTCGTTTGTTCATAAACGCGGGG
TTCGGTCCCAGGGCTGGCACTCTGTCGATACCCCACCGAGACCCCATTGGGGCCAATACGCCCGCGTTTC
TTCCTTTTCCCCACCCCACCCCCCAAGTTCGGGTGAAGGCCCAGGGCTCGCAGCCAACGTCGGGGCGGCA
GGCCCTGCCATAGCCTCAGGTTACTCATATATACTTTAGATTGATTTAAAACTTCATTTTTAATTTAAAA
GGATCTAGGTGAAGATCCTTTTTGATAATCTCATGACCAAAATCCCTTAACGTGAGTTTTCGTTCCACTG
AGCGTCAGACCCCGTAGAAAAGATCAAAGGATCTTCTTGAGATCCTTTTTTTCTGCGCGTAATCTGCTGC
TTGCAAACAAAAAAACCACCGCTACCAGCGGTGGTTTGTTTGCCGGATCAAGAGCTACCAACTCTTTTTC
CGAAGGTAACTGGCTTCAGCAGAGCGCAGATACCAAATACTGTTCTTCTAGTGTAGCCGTAGTTAGGCCA
CCACTTCAAGAACTCTGTAGCACCGCCTACATACCTCGCTCTGCTAATCCTGTTACCAGTGGCTGCTGCC
AGTGGCGATAAGTCGTGTCTTACCGGGTTGGACTCAAGACGATAGTTACCGGATAAGGCGCAGCGGTCGG
GCTGAACGGGGGGTTCGTGCACACAGCCCAGCTTGGAGCGAACGACCTACACCGAACTGAGATACCTACA
GCGTGAGCTATGAGAAAGCGCCACGCTTCCCGAAGGGAGAAAGGCGGACAGGTATCCGGTAAGCGGCAGG
GTCGGAACAGGAGAGCGCACGAGGGAGCTTCCAGGGGGAAACGCCTGGTATCTTTATAGTCCTGTCGGGT
TTCGCCACCTCTGACTTGAGCGTCGATTTTTGTGATGCTCGTCAGGGGGGCGGAGCCTATGGAAAAACGC
CAGCAACGCGGCCTTTTTACGGTTCCTGGCCTTTTGCTGGCCTTTTGCTCACATGTTCTTTCCTGCGTTA
TCCCCTGATTCTGTGGATAACCGTATTACCGCCATGCAT
