>Addgene plasmid #18671 | pEZYegfp | addgene partial sequence | sequence record 24577 | CMV-F 5'-CGCAAATGGGCGGTAGGCGTG-3'
AGCAGAGCTGGTTTAGTGAACCGTCAGATCCGCTAGCGCTACCGGTCGCCACCATGGTGAGCAAGGGCGA
GGAGCTGTTCACCGGGGTGGTGCCCATCCTGGTCGAGCTGGACGGCGACGTAAACGGCCACAAGTTCAGC
GTGTCCGGCGAGGGCGAGGGCGATGCCACCTACGGCAAGCTGACCCTGAAGTTCATCTGCACCACCGGCA
AGCTGCCCGTGCCCTGGCCCACCCTCGTGACCACCCTGACCTACGGCGTGCAGTGCTTCAGCCGCTACCC
CGACCACATGAAGCAGCACGACTTCTTCAAGTCCGCCATGCCCGAAGGCTACGTCCAGGAGCGCACCATC
TTCTTCAAGGACGACGGCAACTACAAGACCCGCGCCGAGGTGAAGTTCGAGGGCGACACCCTGGTGAACC
GCATCGAGCTGAAGGGCATCGACTTCAAGGAGGACGGCAACATCCTGGGGCACAAGCTGGAGTACAACTA
CAACAGCCACAACGTCTATATCATGGCCGACAAGCAGAAGAACGGCATCAAGGTGAACTTCAAGATCCGC
CACAACATCGAGGACGGCAGCGTGCAGCTCGCCGACCACTACCAGCAGAACACCCCCATCGGCGACGGCC
CCGTGCTGCTGCCCGACAACCACTACCTGAGCACCCAGTCCGCCCTGAGCAAAGACCCCAACGAGAAGCG
CGATCACATGGTCCTGCTGGAGTTCGTGACCGCCGCCGGGATCACTCTCGGCATGG
