>Addgene plasmid #18671 | pEZYegfp | addgene partial sequence | sequence record 59846 | EGFP-C 5'-CATGGTCCTGCTGGAGTTCGTG-3'
AGTCCGGACTCAGATCTGCAGAATTGATTAATACAAGTTTGTACAAAAAAGCTGAACGAGAAACGTAAAA
TGATATAAATATCAATATATTAAATTAGATTTTGCATAAAAAACAGACTACATAATACTGTAAAACACAA
CATATCCAGTCACTATGAATCAACTACTTAGATGGTATTAGTGACCTGTAGTCGACCGACAGCCTTCCAA
ATGTTCTTCGGGTGATGCTGCCAACTTAGTCGACCGACAGCCTTCCAAATGTTCTTCTCAAACGGAATCG
TCGTATCCAGCCTACTCGCTATTGTCCTCAATGCCGTATTAAATCATAAAAAGAAATAAGAAAAAGAGGT
GCGAGCCTCTTTTTTGTGTGACAAAATAAAAACATCTACCTATTCATATACGCTAGTGTCATAGTCCTGA
AAATCATCTGCATCAAGAACAATTTCACAACTCTTATACTTTTCTCTTACAAGTCGTTCGGCTTCATCTG
GATTTTCAGCCTCTATACTTACTAAACGTGATAAAGTTTCTGTAATTTCTACTGTATCGACCTGCAGACT
GGCTGTGTATAAGGGAGCCTGACATTTATATTCCCCAGAACATCAGGTTAATGGCGTTTTTGATGTCATT
TTCGCGGTGGCTGAGATCAGCCACTTCTTCCCCGATAACGGAGACCGGCACACTGGCCATATCGGTGGTC
ATCATGCGCCAGCTTTCATCCCCGATATGCACCACCGGGTAAAGTTCACGGGAGACTTTATCTGACAGCA
GACGTGCACTGGCCAGGGGGATCACCATCCGTCGCCCGGGCGTGTCAATAATATCACTCTGTACATCCAC
